Addgene plasmid #160531: pTricHis-ILY-HB2lock-charge+
Purpose: Expression of inserted ILY variant
Depositing lab: Doryen Bubeck. Depositing organization: Imperial College London. Publication: Structural basis for tuning activity and membrane specificity of bacterial cytolysins. Shah NR, Voisin TB, Parsons ES, Boyd CM, Hoogenboom BW, Bubeck D. Nat Commun. 2020 Nov 16;11(1):5818. doi: 10.1038/s41467-020-19482-6. PubMed 33199689.
Backbone
  Vector backbone: pTricHisA
  Backbone manufacturer: ThermoFisher
  Vector type: Bacterial Expression
Growth in bacteria
  Bacterial resistance: Ampicillin, 100 μg/mL
  Growth temperature: 37°C
  Growth strain: DH5alpha
  Growth instructions: Depositor recommends using BL21 (DE3) pLysS for protein expression and purification.
  Copy number: High Copy
Gene/Insert
  Gene/Insert name: ILY-HB2lock-charge+
  Species: Streptococcus intermedius
  Insert size (bp): 1608
  Mutation: Y208C, D322C, Y336K, L340K
  Tag / fusion protein: His-Tag (N terminal on backbone)
  Cloning method: Restriction Enzyme; 5′ cloning site Unknown (unknown if destroyed); 3′ cloning site Unknown (unknown if destroyed)
Terms and licenses: Academic/Nonprofit Terms; Industry Terms: Not Available to Industry
Depositor comments: ILY gene is codon optimized, and all native Cys removed, before additional mutations were added.
How to cite: pTricHis-ILY-HB2lock-charge+ was a gift from Doryen Bubeck (Addgene plasmid # 160531 ; http://n2t.net/addgene:160531 ; RRID:Addgene_160531)
