[The description below was written by a language model from this plasmid's Addgene catalogue record and pLannotate feature annotations shown in this document.]
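Description:
pTricHis-ILY-HB2lock-charge+ is a bacterial expression plasmid of about 5.9 kb built on the commercial pTrcHisA backbone (spelled pTricHisA in the record) for producing an engineered variant of intermedilysin (ILY), the cholesterol-dependent cytolysin of Streptococcus intermedius. It replicates in E. coli from a high-copy ColE1/pMB1-type origin; only a fragment of rop remains, and the pBR322 bom region is present. Selection is by ampicillin resistance through β-lactamase. Transcription of the insert is driven by the hybrid trc promoter under control of a lac operator, and the plasmid carries its own lacI gene behind the lacIq promoter, so expression is repressed until IPTG is added. An rrnG antiterminator and a short minicistron with a ribosome binding site precede the coding region to improve transcription read-through and translation initiation, and the rrnB T1 and T2 terminators close the unit.

The open reading frame begins with backbone-encoded N-terminal elements: a His tag (picked up by the annotation software as a fragment of a composite tag), the T7 gene 10 leader, and the Xpress epitope with its enterokinase cleavage site. These are followed by the roughly 1.6 kb ILY insert. The automated annotation labels the insert as the homologous pneumolysin gene, reflecting family similarity rather than the true source. According to the depositor, the gene is codon optimized and stripped of native cysteines, then given Y208C and D322C plus Y336K and L340K. Going by the construct name, the cysteine pair presumably forms a disulfide "lock" and the two lysines add positive charge, although the record does not explain this. The cloning sites are not recorded. The plasmid is intended for recombinant expression and purification of this variant, in connection with structural studies of cytolysin activity and membrane specificity.
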