Features (pLannotate 1.2.2; 20 found; start..end, strand, type, name):
     87..116     +  promoter       trc promoter: strong E. coli promoter; hybrid between the trp and lac UV5 promoters
    124..140     +  protein_bind   lac operator: The lac repressor binds to the lac operator to inhibit transcription in E. coli. This inhibition can be relieved by adding lactose or isopropyl-β-D-thiogalactopyranoside (IPTG). lac repressor encoded by lacI
    157..226     +  misc_feature   rrnG antiterminator: antiterminator from the E. coli rrnG leader region (Berg et al., 1989)
    277..303     +  CDS            minicistron: synthetic cistron containing a ribosome binding site (Shine-Dalgarno sequence), for enhancing the bacterial expression of a downstream cistron (Schoner, 1997) This first cistron should terminate 3 bp upstream of the ATG for the second cistron.
    319..339     +  CDS            capTEV™ (fragment): composite tag for in vivo biotinylation, TEV protease cleavage, and 6xHis tagging
    340..372     +  CDS            T7 tag (gene 10 leader): leader peptide from bacteriophage T7 gene 10 promotes efficient translation in E. coli
    376..399     +  CDS            Xpress™ tag: Xpress™ epitope tag, including an enterokinase recognition and cleavage site
    493..1902    +  CDS            ply: TACY_STRP2 - Experimental evidence at protein level: Swiss-Prot protein existence level 1. A cholesterol-dependent toxin that causes cytolysis by forming pores in cholesterol-containing host membranes. After binding to target membranes, the protein undergoes a major conformation change, leading to its insertion in the host membrane and formation of an oligomeric pore complex. Cholesterol is required for binding to host membranes, membrane insertion and pore formation; cholesterol binding is mediated by a Thr-Leu pair in the C-terminus. Can be reversibly inactivated by oxidation. From Streptoco
   2011..2126    +  ncRNA          5S rRNA: Accession: RF00001 - 5S ribosomal RNA
   2130..2216    +  terminator     rrnB T1 terminator: Escherichia coli rrnB; transcription terminator T1 from the E. coli rrnB gene
   2308..2335    +  terminator     rrnB T2 terminator: transcription terminator T2 from the E. coli rrnB gene
   2354..2445    +  promoter       AmpR promoter: bla
   2446..3306    +  CDS            AmpR: β-lactamase; bla; confers resistance to ampicillin, carbenicillin, and related antibiotics
   3477..4065    +  rep_origin     ori: high-copy-number ColE1/pMB1/pBR322/pUC origin of replication
   4251..4391    -  misc_feature   bom: basis of mobility region from pBR322
   4493..4533    -  CDS            rop (fragment): Rop protein, which maintains plasmids at low copy number; rop
   4577..4654    +  promoter       lacIq promoter: lacI (mutant); In the lacIq allele, a single base change in the promoter boosts expression of the lacI gene about 10-fold.
   4655..5737    +  CDS            lacI: lac repressor; lacI; The lac repressor binds to the lac operator to inhibit transcription in E. coli. This inhibition can be relieved by adding lactose or isopropyl-β-D-thiogalactopyranoside (IPTG).
   5779..5796    +  promoter       tet promoter (fragment): E. coli promoter for tetracycline efflux protein gene
   5792..11      -  CDS            yciV (fragment) (across the origin): RNAAM_ECOLI - Also known as trpH From Escherichia coli (strain K12).
>Addgene plasmid #160531 | pTricHis-ILY-HB2lock-charge+ | addgene full sequence | sequence record 322545 | Addgene NGS Result
GTGTCGCTCAAGGCGCACTCCCGTTCTGGATAATGTTTTTTGCGCCGACATCATAACGGTTCTGGCAAAT
ATTCTGAAATGAGCTGTTGACAATTAATCATCCGGCTCGTATAATGTGTGGAATTGTGAGCGGATAACAA
TTTCACACAGGAAACAGCGCCGCTGAGAAAAAGCGAAGCGGCACTGCTCTTTAACAATTTATCAGACAAT
CTGTGTGGGCACTCGACCGGAATTATCGATTAACTTTATTATTAAAAATTAAAGAGGTATATATTAATGT
ATCGATTAAATAAGGAGGAATAAACCATGGGGGGTTCTCATCATCATCATCATCATGGTATGGCTAGCAT
GACTGGTGGACAGCAAATGGGTCGGGATCTGTACGACGATGACGATAAGGATCGATGGGGATCCGAAACC
CCGACGAAACCGAAAGCGGCCCAGACCGAAAAGAAAACCGAGAAAAAACCGGAAAACAGCAATTCTGAAG
CAGCTAAAAAAGCGCTGAACGATTATATTTGGGGCCTGCAGTACGACAAACTGAACATCCTGACCCATCA
AGGTGAAAAACTGAAAAATCATAGCTCTCGTGAAGCCTTTCACCGTCCGGGCGAATACGTGGTTATCGAA
AAGAAAAAACAGAGTATCTCCAACGCGACCTCGAAACTGAGCGTGAGTTCCGCCAATGATGACCGTATTT
TTCCGGGCGCGCTGCTGAAAGCTGATCAAAGCCTGCTGGAAAACCTGCCGACCCTGATTCCGGTCAATCG
CGGTAAAACCACGATCTCAGTGAACCTGCCGGGCCTGAAAAACGGTGAATCGAATCTGACGGTCGAAAAC
CCGTCAAATTCGACCGTGCGTACGGCGGTTAACAATCTGGTCGAAAAATGGATTCAGAACTACAGTAAAA
CCCATGCAGTGCCGGCTCGCATGCAGTGCGAAAGCATCTCTGCACAAAGTATGTCCCAGCTGCAAGCGAA
ATTTGGCGCCGATTTCAGCAAAGTGGGTGCTCCGCTGAACGTGGACTTTTCATCGGTTCACAAAGGCGAA
AAACAGGTTTTCATCGCAAACTTCCGTCAAGTTTACTACACCGCTTCTGTCGATAGTCCGAACAGCCCGT
CGGCGCTGTTCGGCAGTGGTATTACCCCGACGGACCTGATCAACCGTGGCGTTAATTCCAAAACCCCGCC
GGTCTATGTGTCCAATGTGAGCTATGGCCGCGCGATGTACGTTAAATTTGAAACCACGAGCAAATCTACC
AAAGTGCAGGCGGCCATCTGTGCCGTCGTGAAAGGCGCAAAACTGAAAGCTGGTACGGAAAAGGAAAACA
TCAAGAAAAACACCAAAATCACGGCAGTTGTCCTGGGCGGTAATCCGGGCGAAGCCAGCAAAGTTATTAC
CGGTAATATCGATACGCTGAAAGACCTGATTCAGAAAGGTTCGAACTTTAGCGCGCAATCTCCGGCCGTT
CCGATCAGTTATACCACGTCCTTCGTCAAAGATAATAGCATTGCAACCATCCAGAACAATACGGACTATA
TTGAAACCAAAGTGACGTCTTACAAAGATGGCGCTCTGACCCTGAACCATGACGGTGCGTTTGTCGCCCG
CTTCTATGTGTACTGGGAAGAACTGGGCCACGATGCAGACGGTTATGAAACCATTCGTAGTCGCTCCTGG
TCAGGCAACGGTTATAATCGTGGCGCCCATTACAGCACCACGCTGCGCTTTAAGGGTAACGTTCGTAATA
TCCGCGTTAAAGTCCTGGGCGCAACCGGTCTGGCTTGGGAACCGTGGCGTCTGATTTACAGCAAAAACGA
TCTGCCGCTGGTGCCGCAGCGCAATATCTCTACCTGGGGCACCACGCTGCACCCGCAATTCGAAGATAAA
GTGGTTAAAGATAACACGGACTAAGAATTCGAAGCTTGGCTGTTTTGGCGGATGAGAGAAGATTTTCAGC
CTGATACAGATTAAATCAGAACGCAGAAGCGGTCTGATAAAACAGAATTTGCCTGGCGGCAGTAGCGCGG
TGGTCCCACCTGACCCCATGCCGAACTCAGAAGTGAAACGCCGTAGCGCCGATGGTAGTGTGGGGTCTCC
CCATGCGAGAGTAGGGAACTGCCAGGCATCAAATAAAACGAAAGGCTCAGTCGAAAGACTGGGCCTTTCG
TTTTATCTGTTGTTTGTCGGTGAACGCTCTCCTGAGTAGGACAAATCCGCCGGGAGCGGATTTGAACGTT
GCGAAGCAACGGCCCGGAGGGTGGCGGGCAGGACGCCCGCCATAAACTGCCAGGCATCAAATTAAGCAGA
AGGCCATCCTGACGGATGGCCTTTTTGCGTTTCTACAAACTCTTTTGTTTATTTTTCTAAATACATTCAA
ATATGTATCCGCTCATGAGACAATAACCCTGATAAATGCTTCAATAATATTGAAAAAGGAAGAGTATGAG
TATTCAACATTTCCGTGTCGCCCTTATTCCCTTTTTTGCGGCATTTTGCCTTCCTGTTTTTGCTCACCCA
GAAACGCTGGTGAAAGTAAAAGATGCTGAAGATCAGTTGGGTGCACGAGTGGGTTACATCGAACTGGATC
TCAACAGCGGTAAGATCCTTGAGAGTTTTCGCCCCGAAGAACGTTTTCCAATGATGAGCACTTTTAAAGT
TCTGCTATGTGGCGCGGTATTATCCCGTGTTGACGCCGGGCAAGAGCAACTCGGTCGCCGCATACACTAT
TCTCAGAATGACTTGGTTGAGTACTCACCAGTCACAGAAAAGCATCTTACGGATGGCATGACAGTAAGAG
AATTATGCAGTGCTGCCATAACCATGAGTGATAACACTGCGGCCAACTTACTTCTGACAACGATCGGAGG
ACCGAAGGAGCTAACCGCTTTTTTGCACAACATGGGGGATCATGTAACTCGCCTTGATCGTTGGGAACCG
GAGCTGAATGAAGCCATACCAAACGACGAGCGTGACACCACGATGCCTGTAGCAATGGCAACAACGTTGC
GCAAACTATTAACTGGCGAACTACTTACTCTAGCTTCCCGGCAACAATTAATAGACTGGATGGAGGCGGA
TAAAGTTGCAGGACCACTTCTGCGCTCGGCCCTTCCGGCTGGCTGGTTTATTGCTGATAAATCTGGAGCC
GGTGAGCGTGGGTCTCGCGGTATCATTGCAGCACTGGGGCCAGATGGTAAGCCCTCCCGTATCGTAGTTA
TCTACACGACGGGGAGTCAGGCAACTATGGATGAACGAAATAGACAGATCGCTGAGATAGGTGCCTCACT
GATTAAGCATTGGTAACTGTCAGACCAAGTTTACTCATATATACTTTAGATTGATTTAAAACTTCATTTT
TAATTTAAAAGGATCTAGGTGAAGATCCTTTTTGATAATCTCATGACCAAAATCCCTTAACGTGAGTTTT
CGTTCCACTGAGCGTCAGACCCCGTAGAAAAGATCAAAGGATCTTCTTGAGATCCTTTTTTTCTGCGCGT
AATCTGCTGCTTGCAAACAAAAAAACCACCGCTACCAGCGGTGGTTTGTTTGCCGGATCAAGAGCTACCA
ACTCTTTTTCCGAAGGTAACTGGCTTCAGCAGAGCGCAGATACCAAATACTGTCCTTCTAGTGTAGCCGT
AGTTAGGCCACCACTTCAAGAACTCTGTAGCACCGCCTACATACCTCGCTCTGCTAATCCTGTTACCAGT
GGCTGCTGCCAGTGGCGATAAGTCGTGTCTTACCGGGTTGGACTCAAGACGATAGTTACCGGATAAGGCG
CAGCGGTCGGGCTGAACGGGGGGTTCGTGCACACAGCCCAGCTTGGAGCGAACGACCTACACCGAACTGA
GATACCTACAGCGTGAGCTATGAGAAAGCGCCACGCTTCCCGAAGGGAGAAAGGCGGACAGGTATCCGGT
AAGCGGCAGGGTCGGAACAGGAGAGCGCACGAGGGAGCTTCCAGGGGGAAACGCCTGGTATCTTTATAGT
CCTGTCGGGTTTCGCCACCTCTGACTTGAGCGTCGATTTTTGTGATGCTCGTCAGGGGGGCGGAGCCTAT
GGAAAAACGCCAGCAACGCGGCCTTTTTACGGTTCCTGGCCTTTTGCTGGCCTTTTGCTCACATGTTCTT
TCCTGCGTTATCCCCTGATTCTGTGGATAACCGTATTACCGCCTTTGAGTGAGCTGATACCGCTCGCCGC
AGCCGAACGACCGAGCGCAGCGAGTCAGTGAGCGAGGAAGCGGAAGAGCGCCTGATGCGGTATTTTCTCC
TTACGCATCTGTGCGGTATTTCACACCGCATATGGTGCACTCTCAGTACAATCTGCTCTGATGCCGCATA
GTTAAGCCAGTATACACTCCGCTATCGCTACGTGACTGGGTCATGGCTGCGCCCCGACACCCGCCAACAC
CCGCTGACGCGCCCTGACGGGCTTGTCTGCTCCCGGCATCCGCTTACAGACAAGCTGTGACCGTCTCCGG
GAGCTGCATGTGTCAGAGGTTTTCACCGTCATCACCGAAACGCGCGAGGCAGCAGATCAATTCGCGCGCG
AAGGCGAAGCGGCATGCATTTACGTTGACACCATCGAATGGTGCAAAACCTTTCGCGGTATGGCATGATA
GCGCCCGGAAGAGAGTCAATTCAGGGTGGTGAATGTGAAACCAGTAACGTTATACGATGTCGCAGAGTAT
GCCGGTGTCTCTTATCAGACCGTTTCCCGCGTGGTGAACCAGGCCAGCCACGTTTCTGCGAAAACGCGGG
AAAAAGTGGAAGCGGCGATGGCGGAGCTGAATTACATTCCCAACCGCGTGGCACAACAACTGGCGGGCAA
ACAGTCGTTGCTGATTGGCGTTGCCACCTCCAGTCTGGCCCTGCACGCGCCGTCGCAAATTGTCGCGGCG
ATTAAATCTCGCGCCGATCAACTGGGTGCCAGCGTGGTGGTGTCGATGGTAGAACGAAGCGGCGTCGAAG
CCTGTAAAGCGGCGGTGCACAATCTTCTCGCGCAACGCGTCAGTGGGCTGATCATTAACTATCCGCTGGA
TGACCAGGATGCCATTGCTGTGGAAGCTGCCTGCACTAATGTTCCGGCGTTATTTCTTGATGTCTCTGAC
CAGACACCCATCAACAGTATTATTTTCTCCCATGAAGACGGTACGCGACTGGGCGTGGAGCATCTGGTCG
CATTGGGTCACCAGCAAATCGCGCTGTTAGCGGGCCCATTAAGTTCTGTCTCGGCGCGTCTGCGTCTGGC
TGGCTGGCATAAATATCTCACTCGCAATCAAATTCAGCCGATAGCGGAACGGGAAGGCGACTGGAGTGCC
ATGTCCGGTTTTCAACAAACCATGCAAATGCTGAATGAGGGCATCGTTCCCACTGCGATGCTGGTTGCCA
ACGATCAGATGGCGCTGGGCGCAATGCGCGCCATTACCGAGTCCGGGCTGCGCGTTGGTGCGGATATCTC
GGTAGTGGGATACGACGATACCGAAGACAGCTCATGTTATATCCCGCCGTTAACCACCATCAAACAGGAT
TTTCGCCTGCTGGGGCAAACCAGCGTGGACCGCTTGCTGCAACTCTCTCAGGGCCAGGCGGTGAAGGGCA
ATCAGCTGTTGCCCGTCTCACTGGTGAAAAGAAAAACCACCCTGGCGCCCAATACGCAAACCGCCTCTCC
CCGCGCGTTGGCCGATTCATTAATGCAGCTGGCACGACAGGTTTCCCGACTGGAAAGCGGGCAGTGAGCG
CAACGCAATTAATGTAAGTTAGCGCGAATTGATCTGGTTTGACAGCTTATCATCGACTGCACGGTGCACC
AATGCTTCTGGCGTCAGGCAGCCATCGGAAGCTGTGGTATGGCTGTGCAGGTCGTAAATCACTGCATAAT
TC
